>Addgene plasmid #98604 | pLgw EcoDam-V5-ELK1 | addgene full sequence | sequence record 183044 | Addgene NGS Result
GACATTGATTATTGACTAGTTATTAATAGTAATCAATTACGGGGTCATTAGTTCATAGCCCATATATGGA
GTTCCGCGTTACATAACTTACGGTAAATGGCCCGCCTGGCTGACCGCCCAACGACCCCCGCCCATTGACG
TCAATAATGACGTATGTTCCCATAGTAACGCCAATAGGGACTTTCCATTGACGTCAATGGGTGGAGTATT
TACGGTAAACTGCCCACTTGGCAGTACATCAAGTGTATCATATGCCAAGTACGCCCCCTATTGACGTCAA
TGACGGTAAATGGCCCGCCTGGCATTATGCCCAGTACATGACCTTATGGGACTTTCCTACTTGGCAGTAC
ATCTACGTATTAGTCATCGCTATTACCATGGTGATGCGGTTTTGGCAGTACATCAATGGGCGTGGATAGC
GGTTTGACTCACGGGGATTTCCAAGTCTCCACCCCATTGACGTCAATGGGAGTTTGTTTTGGCACCAAAA
TCAACGGGACTTTCCAAAATGTCGTAACAACTCCGCCCCATTGACGCAAATGGGCGGTAGGCGTGTACGG
TGGGAGGTCTATATAAGCAGCGCGTTTTGCCTGTACTGGGTCTCTCTGGTTAGACCAGATCTGAGCCTGG
GAGCTCTCTGGCTAACTAGGGAACCCACTGCTTAAGCCTCAATAAAGCTTGCCTTGAGTGCTTCAAGTAG
TGTGTGCCCGTCTGTTGTGTGACTCTGGTAACTAGAGATCCCTCAGACCCTTTTAGTCAGTGTGGAAAAT
CTCTAGCAGTGGCGCCCGAACAGGGACTTGAAAGCGAAAGGGAAACCAGAGGAGCTCTCTCGACGCAGGA
CTCGGCTTGCTGAAGCGCGCACGGCAAGAGGCGAGGGGCGGCGACTGGTGAGTACGCCAAAAATTTTGAC
TAGCGGAGGCTAGAAGGAGAGAGATGGGTGCGAGAGCGTCAGTATTAAGCGGGGGAGAATTAGATCGCGA
TGGGAAAAAATTCGGTTAAGGCCAGGGGGAAAGAAAAAATATAAATTAAAACATATAGTATGGGCAAGCA
GGGAGCTAGAACGATTCGCAGTTAATCCTGGCCTGTTAGAAACATCAGAAGGCTGTAGACAAATACTGGG
ACAGCTACAACCATCCCTTCAGACAGGATCAGAAGAACTTAGATCATTATATAATACAGTAGCAACCCTC
TATTGTGTGCATCAAAGGATAGAGATAAAAGACACCAAGGAAGCTTTAGACAAGATAGAGGAAGAGCAAA
ACAAAAGTAAGACCACCGCACAGCAAGCGGCCGCTGATCTTCAGACCTGGAGGAGGAGATATGAGGGACA
ATTGGAGAAGTGAATTATATAAATATAAAGTAGTAAAAATTGAACCATTAGGAGTAGCACCCACCAAGGC
AAAGAGAAGAGTGGTGCAGAGAGAAAAAAGAGCAGTGGGAATAGGAGCTTTGTTCCTTGGGTTCTTGGGA
GCAGCAGGAAGCACTATGGGCGCAGCGTCAATGACGCTGACGGTACAGGCCAGACAATTATTGTCTGGTA
TAGTGCAGCAGCAGAACAATTTGCTGAGGGCTATTGAGGCGCAACAGCATCTGTTGCAACTCACAGTCTG
GGGCATCAAGCAGCTCCAGGCAAGAATCCTGGCTGTGGAAAGATACCTAAAGGATCAACAGCTCCTGGGG
ATTTGGGGTTGCTCTGGAAAACTCATTTGCACCACTGCTGTGCCTTGGAATGCTAGTTGGAGTAATAAAT
CTCTGGAACAGATTTGGAATCACACGACCTGGATGGAGTGGGACAGAGAAATTAACAATTACACAAGCTT
AATACACTCCTTAATTGAAGAATCGCAAAACCAGCAAGAAAAGAATGAACAAGAATTATTGGAATTAGAT
AAATGGGCAAGTTTGTGGAATTGGTTTAACATAACAAATTGGCTGTGGTATATAAAATTATTCATAATGA
TAGTAGGAGGCTTGGTAGGTTTAAGAATAGTTTTTGCTGTACTTTCTATAGTGAATAGAGTTAGGCAGGG
ATATTCACCATTATCGTTTCAGACCCACCTCCCAACCCCGAGGGGACCCGACAGGCCCGAAGGAATAGAA
GAAGAAGGTGGAGAGAGAGACAGAGACAGATCCATTCGATTAGTGAACGGATCCCCCGGGCTGCAGGAAT
TCAGATCTCGGCCGCATATTAAGTGCATTGTTCTCGATACCGCTAAGTGCATTGTTCTCGTTAGCTCGAT
GGACAAGTGCATTGTTCTCTTGCTGAAAGCTCGATGGACAAGTGCATTGTTCTCTTGCTGAAAGCTCGAT
GGACAAGTGCATTGTTCTCTTGCTGAAAGCTCAGTACCCGGGAGTACCCTCGACCGCCGGAGTATAAATA
GAGGCGCTTCGTCTACGGAGCGACAATTCAATTCAAACAAGCAAAGTGAACACGTCGCTAAGCGAAAGCT
AAGCAAATAAACAAGCGCAGCTGAACAAGCTAAACAATCTGCAGTAAAGTGCAAGTTAAAGTGAATCAAT
TAAAAGTAACCAGCAACCAAGTAAATCAACTGCAACTACTGAAATCTGCCAAGAAGTAATTATTGAATAC
AAGAAGAGAACTCTGAATACTTTCAACAAGTTACCGAGAAAGAAGAACTCACACACAGCTAGCGCCACCA
TGAAGAAAAATCGCGCTTTTTTGAAGTGGGCAGGGGGCAAGTATCCCCTGCTTGATGATATTAAACGGCA
TTTGCCCAAGGGCGAATGTCTGGTTGAGCCTTTTGTAGGTGCCGGGTCGGTGTTTCTCAACACCGACTTT
TCTCGTTATATCCTTGCCGATATCAATAGCGACCTGATCAGTCTCTATAACATTGTGAAGATGCGTACTG
ATGAGTACGTACAGGCCGCACGCGAGCTGTTTGTTCCCGAAACAAATTGCGCCGAGGTTTACTATCAGTT
CCGCGAAGAGTTCAACAAAAGCCAGGATCCGTTCCGTCGGGCGGTACTGTTTTTATATTTGAACCGCTAC
GGTTACAACGGCCTGTGTCGTTACAATCTGCGCGGTGAGTTTAACGTGCCGTTCGGCCGCTACAAAAAAC
CCTATTTCCCGGAAGCAGAGTTGTATCACTTCGCTGAAAAAGCGCAGAATGCCTTTTTCTATTGTGAGTC
TTACGCCGATAGCATGGCGCGCGCAGATGATGCATCCGTCGTCTATTGCGATCCGCCTTATGCACCGCTG
TCTGCGACCGCCAACTTTACGGCGTATCACACAAACAGTTTTACGCTTGAACAACAAGCGCATCTGGCGG
AGATCGCCGAAGGTCTGGTTGAGCGCCATATTCCAGTGCTGATCTCCAATCACGATACGATGTTAACGCG
TGAGTGGTATCAGCGCGCAAAATTGCATGTCGTCAAAGTTCGACGCAGTATAAGCAGCAACGGCGGCACA
CGTAAAAAGGTGGACGAACTGCTGGCTTTGTACAAACCAGGAGTCGTTTCACCCGCGAAAAAAACCGGTG
GTAAGCCTATCCCTAACCCTCTCCTCGGTCTCGATTCTACGATCGATTTCGATCAAACAAGTTTGTACAA
AAAAGCAGGCTCCGAATTCGCCCTTATGGACCCATCTGTGACGCTGTGGCAGTTTCTGCTGCAGCTTCTG
AGAGAACAAGGTAATGGCCACATCATCTCCTGGACCTCACGGGATGGTGGTGAGTTCAAGTTGGTGGATG
CAGAGGAGGTGGCCCGGCTATGGGGACTGCGCAAGAACAAGACCAACATGAATTACGACAAGCTTAGCCG
GGCCTTGCGGTACTACTATGATAAGAATATCATCCGCAAGGTGAGCGGCCAGAAGTTTGTCTACAAGTTT
GTGTCCTACCCAGAGGTTGCAGGGTGCTCCACTGAAGACTGCCCACCCCAGCCTGAGGTGTCTGTAACCT
CGGCCATAGCCATGGCCCCTGCTACTGTCCATGCAGGCCCAGGGGACACTGCCACTGGAAAGCCAGGAAC
ACCAAAGGGTGCAGGAATGACAGGCCAAGGTGGCTTAGCACGAAGCAGCCGGAATGAATACATGCGCTCG
GGCCTCTATTCTACCTTCACAATACAATCCCTGCAGCCACAGCCACAGCCACCCATTCCTCCTCGGCCTG
CCTCAGTGCTTCCCAACACTACCCCTGCAGGAGTACCAGCACCCGCCTCAGGGAGCAGGAGCACCAGTCC
AAACCCCTTAGAAGCCTGTTTGGAAGCAGAAGAGGCTGGTCTGCCCCTGCAGGTTATCCTAACCCCACCA
GAGGCCCCAAACCAGAAATCCGAAGAGTTGAGTCTGGACCCAAGTTTTGGCCATCCACAGCCCCCAGAAG
TCAAAGTGGAGGGGCCTAAGGAAGAATTGGAAGCTGCAAGGGCTGGAGGCTTCAGTTCAGAAGCTGTCAA
AGCTGAACCAGAAGTCTCAGCCTCAGAAGGCCTGCTGGCTCGGCTCCCAGCCATCCTAACAGAGAACACA
GCCCAGGTGTGTGGCCTCTCCACTTCCACCACTGAGATCACCCAACCGCAGAAGGGCCGAAAGCCTCGGG
ACCTGGAACTTCCACTTAGCCCAAGCCTGCTGGGTGGCCAGGGACCTGAACGGACTCCAGGATCAGGAAC
AAGCTCTGGTCTTCAGGCACCGGGGCCAGCGCTAACGCCATCCCTGCTCCCCACACATACCTTGACCCCG
GTGCTGCTGACACCCAGCTCGCTGCCCCCTAGCATCCATTTCTGGAGCACTCTGAGTCCAATTGCACCCC
GTAGTCCAGCCAAGCTCTCCTTCCAGTTTCCGTCCAGTGGCAGCGCACAGGTGCACATCCCTTCCATCAG
TGTGGATGGCCTCTCGACCCCCGTGGTGCTCTCCCCAGGGCCCCAGAAGCCATGAAAGGGCGAATTCGAC
CCAGCTTTCTTGTACAAAGTGGTTCGATCGAACCGCGGTCTAGACTCGAGACCTAGAAAAACATGGAGCA
ATCACAAGTAGCAATACAGCAGCTACCAATGCTGATTGTGCCTGGCTAGAAGCACAAGAGGAGGAGGAGG
TGGGTTTTCCAGTCACACCTCAGGTACCTTTAAGACCAATGACTTACAAGGCAGCTGTAGATCTTAGCCA
CTTTTTAAAAGAAAAGGGGGGACTGGAAGGGCTAATTCACTCCCAACGAAGACAAGATATCCTTGATCTG
TGGATCTACCACACACAAGGCTACTTCCCTGATTGGCAGAACTACACACCAGGGCCAGGGATCAGATATC
CACTGACCTTTGGATGGTGCTACAAGCTAGTACCAGTTGAGCAAGAGAAGGTAGAAGAAGCCAATGAAGG
AGAGAACACCCGCTTGTTACACCCTGTGAGCCTGCATGGGATGGATGACCCGGAGAGAGAAGTATTAGAG
TGGAGGTTTGACAGCCGCCTAGCATTTCATCACATGGCCCGAGAGCTGCATCCGGACTGTACTGGGTCTC
TCTGGTTAGACCAGATCTGAGCCTGGGAGCTCTCTGGCTAACTAGGGAACCCACTGCTTAAGCCTCAATA
AAGCTTGCCTTGAGTGCTTCAAGTAGTGTGTGCCCGTCTGTTGTGTGACTCTGGTAACTAGAGATCCCTC
AGACCCTTTTAGTCAGTGTGGAAAATCTCTAGCAGGGCCCGTTTAAACCCGCTGATCAGCCTCGACTGTG
CCTTCTAGTTGCCAGCCATCTGTTGTTTGCCCCTCCCCCGTGCCTTCCTTGACCCTGGAAGGTGCCACTC
CCACTGTCCTTTCCTAATAAAATGAGGAAATTGCATCGCATTGTCTGAGTAGGTGTCATTCTATTCTGGG
GGGTGGGGTGGGGCAGGACAGCAAGGGGGAGGATTGGGAAGACAATAGCAGGCATGCTGGGGATGCGGTA
GGCTCTATGGCTTCTGAGGCGGAAAGAACCAGCTGGGGCTCTAGGGGGTATCCCC
[124 nt withheld, positions 5936-6059]
C
[91 nt withheld, positions 6061-6151]
A
[49 nt withheld, positions 6153-6201]
CCTTTGACGTTGGAGTCCACGTTCTTT
[37 nt withheld, positions 6229-6265]
ACCCTATCTCGGTCTATTCTTTTGATTTATAAGGGATTTTGCCGATTTCGGCCTATTGGTTAAAAAATGA
GCTGATTTAACAAAAATTTAACGCGAATTAATTCTGTGGAATGTGTGTCAGTTAGGGTGTGGAAAGTCCC
CAGGCTCCCCAGCAGGCAGAAGTATGCAAAGCATGCATCTCAATTAGTCAGCAACCAGGTGTGGAAAGTC
CCCAGGCTCCCCAGCAGGCAGAAGTATGCAAAGCATGCATCTCAATTAGTCAGCAACCATAGTCCCGCCC
CTAACTCCGCCCATCCCGCCCCTAACTCCGCCCAGTTCCGCCCATTCTCCGCCCCATGGCTGACTAATTT
TTTTTATTTATGCAGAGGCCGAGGCCGCCTCTGCCTCTGAGCTATTCCAGAAGTAGTGAGGAGGCTTTTT
TGGAGGCCTAGGCTTTTGCAAAAAGCTCCCGGGAGCTTGTATATCCATTTTCGGATCTGATCAGCACGTG
TTGACAATTAATCATCGGCATAGTATATCGGCATAGTATAATACGACAAGGTGAGGAACTAAACCATGGC
CAAGTTGACCAGTGCCGTTCCGGTGCTCACCGCGCGCGACGTCGCCGGAGCGGTCGAGTTCTGGACCGAC
CGGCTCGGGTTCTCCCGGGACTTCGTGGAGGACGACTTCGCCGGTGTGGTCCGGGACGACGTGACCCTGT
TCATCAGCGCGGTCCAGGACCAGGTGGTGCCGGACAACACCCTGGCCTGGGTGTGGGTGCGCGGCCTGGA
CGAGCTGTACGCCGAGTGGTCGGAGGTCGTGTCCACGAACTTCCGGGACGCCTCCGGGCCGGCCATGACC
GAGATCGGCGAGCAGCCGTGGGGGCGGGAGTTCGCCCTGCGCGACCCGGCCGGCAACTGCGTGCACTTCG
TGGCCGAGGAGCAGGACTGACACGTGCTACGAGATTTCGATTCCACCGCCGCCTTCTATGAAAGGTTGGG
CTTCGGAATCGTTTTCCGGGACGCCGGCTGGATGATCCTCCAGCGCGGGGATCTCATGCTGGAGTTCTTC
GCCCACCCCAACTTGTTTATTGCAGCTTATAATGGTTACAAATAAAGCAATAGCATCACAAATTTCACAA
ATAAAGCATTTTTTTCACTGCATTCTAGTTGTGGTTTGTCCAAACTCATCAATGTATCTTATCATGTCTG
TATACCGTCGACCTCTAGCTAGAGCTTGGCGTAATCATGGTCATAGCTGTTTCCTGTGTGAAATTGTTAT
CCGCTCACAATTCCACACAACATACGAGCCGGAAGCATAAAGTGTAAAGCCTGGGGTGCCTAATGAGTGA
GCTAACTCACATTAATTGCGTTGCGCTCACTGCCCGCTTTCCAGTCGGGAAACCTGTCGTGCCAGCTGCA
TTAATGAATCGGCCAACGCGCGGGGAGAGGCGGTTTGCGTATTGGGCGCTCTTCCGCTTCCTCGCTCACT
GACTCGCTGCGCTCGGTCGTTCGGCTGCGGCGAGCGGTATCAGCTCACTCAAAGGCGGTAATACGGTTAT
CCACAGAATCAGGGGATAACGCAGGAAAGAACATGTGAGCAAAAGGCCAGCAAAAGGCCAGGAACCGTAA
AAAGGCCGCGTTGCTGGCGTTTTTCCATAGGCTCCGCCCCCCTGACGAGCATCACAAAAATCGACGCTCA
AGTCAGAGGTGGCGAAACCCGACAGGACTATAAAGATACCAGGCGTTTCCCCCTGGAAGCTCCCTCGTGC
GCTCTCCTGTTCCGACCCTGCCGCTTACCGGATACCTGTCCGCCTTTCTCCCTTCGGGAAGCGTGGCGCT
TTCTCATAGCTCACGCTGTAGGTATCTCAGTTCGGTGTAGGTCGTTCGCTCCAAGCTGGGCTGTGTGCAC
GAACCCCCCGTTCAGCCCGACCGCTGCGCCTTATCCGGTAACTATCGTCTTGAGTCCAACCCGGTAAGAC
ACGACTTATCGCCACTGGCAGCAGCCACTGGTAACAGGATTAGCAGAGCGAGGTATGTAGGCGGTGCTAC
AGAGTTCTTGAAGTGGTGGCCTAACTACGGCTACACTAGAAGAACAGTATTTGGTATCTGCGCTCTGCTG
AAGCCAGTTACCTTCGGAAAAAGAGTTGGTAGCTCTTGATCCGGCAAACAAACCACCGCTGGTAGCGGTG
GTTTTTTTGTTTGCAAGCAGCAGATTACGCGCAGAAAAAAAGGATCTCAAGAAGATCCTTTGATCTTTTC
TACGGGGTCTGACGCTCAGTGGAACGAAAACTCACGTTAAGGGATTTTGGTCATGAGATTATCAAAAAGG
ATCTTCACCTAGATCCTTTTAAATTAAAAATGAAGTTTTAAATCAATCTAAAGTATATATGAGTAAACTT
GGTCTGACAGTTACCAATGCTTAATCAGTGAGGCACCTATCTCAGCGATCTGTCTATTTCGTTCATCCAT
AGTTGCCTGACTCCCCGTCGTGTAGATAACTACGATACGGGAGGGCTTACCATCTGGCCCCAGTGCTGCA
ATGATACCGCGAGACCCACGCTCACCGGCTCCAGATTTATCAGCAATAAACCAGCCAGCCGGAAGGGCCG
AGCGCAGAAGTGGTCCTGCAACTTTATCCGCCTCCATCCAGTCTATTAATTGTTGCCGGGAAGCTAGAGT
AAGTAGTTCGCCAGTTAATAGTTTGCGCAACGTTGTTGCCATTGCTACAGGCATCGTGGTGTCACGCTCG
TCGTTTGGTATGGCTTCATTCAGCTCCGGTTCCCAACGATCAAGGCGAGTTACATGATCCCCCATGTTGT
GCAAAAAAGCGGTTAGCTCCTTCGGTCCTCCGATCGTTGTCAGAAGTAAGTTGGCCGCAGTGTTATCACT
CATGGTTATGGCAGCACTGCATAATTCTCTTACTGTCATGCCATCCGTAAGATGCTTTTCTGTGACTGGT
GAGTACTCAACCAAGTCATTCTGAGAATAGTGTATGCGGCGACCGAGTTGCTCTTGCCCGGCGTCAATAC
GGGATAATACCGCGCCACATAGCAGAACTTTAAAAGTGCTCATCATTGGAAAACGTTCTTCGGGGCGAAA
ACTCTCAAGGATCTTACCGCTGTTGAGATCCAGTTCGATGTAACCCACTCGTGCACCCAACTGATCTTCA
GCATCTTTTACTTTCACCAGCGTTTCTGGGTGAGCAAAAACAGGAAGGCAAAATGCCGCAAAAAAGGGAA
TAAGGGCGACACGGAAATGTTGAATACTCATACTCTTCCTTTTTCAATATTATTGAAGCATTTATCAGGG
TTATTGTCTCATGAGCGGATACATATTTGAATGTATTTAGAAAAATAAACAAATAGGGGTTCCGCGCACA
TTTCCCCGAAAAGTGCCACCTGACGTCGACGGATCGGGAGATCTCCCGATCCCCTATGGTGCACTCTCAG
TACAATCTGCTCTGATGCCGCATAGTTAAGCCAGTATCTGCTCCCTGCTTGTGTGTTGGAGGTCGCTGAG
TAGTGCGCGAGCAAAATTTAAGCTACAACAAGGCAAGGCTTGACCGACAATTGCATGAAGAATCTGCTTA
GGGTTAGGCGTTTTGCGCTGCTTCGCGATGTACGGGCCAGATATACGCGTT
Features (pLannotate 1.2.2; 31 found; start..end, strand, type, name):
      1..380     +  enhancer       CMV enhancer: human cytomegalovirus immediate early enhancer
    381..580     +  promoter       CMV promoter: human cytomegalovirus (CMV) immediate early promoter
    598..778     +  LTR            5' LTR (truncated): truncated 5' long terminal repeat (LTR) from HIV-1
    825..950     +  misc_feature   HIV-1 Ψ: packaging signal of human immunodeficiency virus type 1
    934..1297    +  CDS            HIV-1 gag (fragment): gag protein from human immunodeficiency virus 1; gag
   1443..1676    +  misc_feature   RRE: The Rev response element (RRE) of HIV-1 allows for Rev-dependent mRNA export from the nucleus to the cytoplasm.
   2053..2154    +  CDS            Rev (fragment): human immunodeficiency virus 1 (HIV-1) Rev protein; rev; enhances nuclear export of unspliced and incompletely spliced viral mRNAs
   2367..2605    +  promoter       hsp70 promoter: Drosophila melanogaster hsp70Bb promoter
   2660..3493    +  CDS            dam: DMA_ECOLI - Experimental evidence at protein level: Swiss-Prot protein existence level 1. Methylates DNA within the sequence GATC and protects the DNA from cleavage by the restriction endonuclease MboI. Although it shares sequence specificity with a number of type II restriction endonucleases and methylases, it is thought to act in postreplication mismatch repair rather than as a part of a restriction modification system. May also play a role in DNA replication. From Escherichia coli (strain K12).
   3500..3541    +  CDS            V5 tag: epitope tag from simian virus 5
   3557..3581    +  protein_bind   attB1: mutant version of attB; recombination site for the Gateway® BP reaction BP Clonase™
   3596..4882    +  CDS            Elk1: ELK1_MOUSE - Experimental evidence at protein level: Swiss-Prot protein existence level 1. Transcription factor that binds to purine-rich DNA sequences. Forms a ternary complex with SRF and the ETS and SRF motifs of the serum response element (SRE) on the promoter region of immediate early genes such as FOS and IER2 (By similarity). Induces target gene transcription upon JNK-signaling pathway stimulation (By similarity). From Mus musculus (Mouse).
   4899..4923    -  protein_bind   attB2: mutant version of attB; recombination site for the Gateway® BP reaction BP Clonase™
   4926..5447    +  CDS            nef (fragment): NEF_HV1H2 - Experimental evidence at protein level: Swiss-Prot protein existence level 1. Extracellular Nef protein targets CD4(+) T-lymphocytes for apoptosis by interacting with CXCR4 surface receptors. From Human immunodeficiency virus type 1 group M subtype B (isolate HXB2) (HIV-1).
   5454..5634    +  LTR            5' LTR (truncated): truncated 5' long terminal repeat (LTR) from HIV-1
   5666..5873    +  polyA_signal   bGH poly(A) signal: bovine growth hormone polyadenylation signal
   5894..5915    +  promoter       SV40 promoter (fragment): SV40 enhancer and early promoter
   5936..6364    +  rep_origin     f1 ori (sequence partly withheld): f1 bacteriophage origin of replication; arrow indicates direction of (+) strand synthesis
   6378..6707    +  promoter       SV40 promoter: SV40 enhancer and early promoter
   6755..6802    +  promoter       EM7 promoter: synthetic bacterial promoter&nbsp
   6821..7195    +  CDS            BleoR: antibiotic-binding protein; Sh ble from Streptoalloteichus hindustanus; confers resistance to bleomycin, phleomycin, and Zeocin™
   7205..7330    +  CDS            ble (fragment): BLE_KLEPN - Experimental evidence at protein level: Swiss-Prot protein existence level 1. Binding protein with a strong affinity to the bleomycin family of antibiotics. Binds to CL990; an antimitotic-antibiotic compound. From Klebsiella pneumoniae.
   7325..7446    +  polyA_signal   SV40 poly(A) signal: SV40 polyadenylation signal
   7519..7535    -  protein_bind   lac operator: The lac repressor binds to the lac operator to inhibit transcription in E. coli. This inhibition can be relieved by adding lactose or isopropyl-β-D-thiogalactopyranoside (IPTG). lac repressor encoded by lacI
   7543..7573    -  promoter       lac promoter: promoter for the E. coli lac operon
   7588..7609    -  protein_bind   CAP binding site: CAP binding activates transcription in the presence of cAMP. E. coli catabolite activator protein
   7622..7714    -  CDS            lacI (fragment): lac repressor; lacI; The lac repressor binds to the lac operator to inhibit transcription in E. coli. This inhibition can be relieved by adding lactose or isopropyl-β-D-thiogalactopyranoside (IPTG).
   7897..8485    -  rep_origin     ori: high-copy-number ColE1/pMB1/pBR322/pUC origin of replication
   8656..9516    -  CDS            AmpR: β-lactamase; bla; confers resistance to ampicillin, carbenicillin, and related antibiotics
   9517..9621    -  promoter       AmpR promoter: bla
   9680..9732    -  misc_feature   bom (fragment): basis of mobility region from pBR322
