[The description below was written by a language model from this plasmid's Addgene catalogue record and pLannotate feature annotations shown in this document.]
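Description:
pLgw EcoDam-V5-ELK1 is a lentiviral mammalian expression vector built for DamID, the technique that maps protein–DNA interactions in living cells by tethering E. coli DNA adenine methyltransferase (Dam) to a chromatin-binding protein so that GATC sites near its binding locations become methylated. It was made by Gateway recombination into the pLgw EcoDam-V5-RFC1 destination backbone. The mouse Elk1 coding sequence, an ETS-family transcription factor that cooperates with SRF at serum response elements, sits between attB1 and attB2 sites downstream of Dam and a V5 epitope tag, giving an N-terminal Dam-V5 fusion. Expression comes from a minimal heat shock promoter, annotated as Drosophila hsp70. In DamID this kind of promoter is generally used uninduced, so that leaky, very low expression of the fusion limits non-specific methylation.

The transfer cassette has a CMV enhancer/promoter fused to a truncated HIV-1 5' LTR, which drives genomic RNA production in packaging cells. This is followed by the Ψ packaging signal, a gag fragment and the RRE for Rev-dependent nuclear export, and after the insert by a nef fragment, a truncated 3' LTR and a bGH polyadenylation signal. No cPPT or WPRE is annotated. Outside the LTRs, an SV40 promoter/EM7 promoter pair drives a bleomycin/Zeocin resistance gene with an SV40 poly(A) signal. Because this marker lies outside the packaged region, it would not be carried into transduced cells. The plasmid is propagated in E. coli at high copy through a ColE1/pUC-type origin with ampicillin selection, and it also carries an f1 origin. The record links it to a study of cardiac transcription factor targets, in which it would serve to profile ELK1 genomic binding sites.
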