Addgene plasmid #98604: pLgw EcoDam-V5-ELK1
Purpose: Mammalian DamID lentiviral vector for ELK1 with Dam-V5 using Gateway cloning
Depositing lab: Richard Harvey. Depositing organization: Victor Chang Cardiac Research Institute. Publication: NKX2-5 mutations causative for congenital heart disease retain functionality and are directed to hundreds of targets. Bouveret R, Waardenberg AJ, Schonrock N, Ramialison M, Doan T, de Jong D, Bondue A, Kaur G, Mohamed S, Fonoudi H, Chen CM, Wouters MA, Bhattacharya S, Plachta N, Dunwoodie SL, Chapman G, Blanpain C, Harvey RP. Elife. 2015 Jul 6;4. doi: 10.7554/eLife.06942. PubMed 26146939.
Backbone
  Vector backbone: pLgw EcoDam-V5-RFC1
  Backbone manufacturer: PMID 9733864
  Vector type: Mammalian Expression, Lentiviral ; DamID
Growth in bacteria
  Bacterial resistance: Ampicillin, 100 μg/mL
  Growth temperature: 37°C
  Growth strain: NEB Stable
  Copy number: High Copy
Gene/Insert
  Gene/Insert name: ELK1
  Species: M. musculus (mouse)
  Entrez Gene: Elk1 (a.k.a. Elk-1)
  Promoter: Heat Shock Minimal Promoter
  Tag / fusion protein: Dam (DNA adenine methyltransferase) and V5 (N terminal on backbone)
  Cloning method: Gateway Cloning
Terms and licenses: Academic/Nonprofit Terms; Industry Terms: Not Available to Industry
How to cite: pLgw EcoDam-V5-ELK1 was a gift from Richard Harvey (Addgene plasmid # 98604 ; http://n2t.net/addgene:98604 ; RRID:Addgene_98604)
